Addgene plasmid #54062: mEmerald-Desmocollin1-N-18
Purpose: Localization: Cadherin, Excitation: 487, Emission: 509
Depositing lab: Michael Davidson. Depositing organization: Florida State University, Tallahassee.
Backbone
  Vector backbone: mEmerald-N1
  Backbone size w/o insert (bp): 4750
  Vector type: Mammalian Expression
  Selectable markers: Neomycin (select with G418)
Growth in bacteria
  Bacterial resistance: Kanamycin, 50 μg/mL
  Growth temperature: 37°C
  Growth strain: DH5alpha
  Copy number: High Copy
Gene/Insert
  Gene/Insert name: Desmocollin1 (alt name: NM_024421.2)
  Species: H. sapiens (human)
  Entrez Gene: DSC1 (a.k.a. CDHF1, DG2/DG3)
  Promoter: CMV
  Tag / fusion protein: mEmerald (C terminal on backbone)
  Cloning method: Unknown
  Sequencing primers: 5′ CMV-F; 3′ SV40pA-R
Terms and licenses: Academic/Nonprofit Terms; Industry Terms
Depositor comments: . Excitation = 487; Emission = 509. Localization data: Cadherin
How to cite: mEmerald-Desmocollin1-N-18 was a gift from Michael Davidson (Addgene plasmid # 54062 ; http://n2t.net/addgene:54062 ; RRID:Addgene_54062)
