[The description below was written by a language model from this plasmid's Addgene catalogue record.]
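Description:
mEmerald-Desmocollin1-N-18 is a mammalian expression plasmid built on the mEmerald-N1 backbone (about 4.75 kb without the insert), designed to express human desmocollin 1 (DSC1) as a fluorescent fusion protein. The DSC1 coding sequence is driven by the CMV promoter, a strong constitutive promoter in most mammalian cell lines. It sits upstream of mEmerald, so the fluorescent protein is attached to the C-terminus of desmocollin 1. The "N-18" in the name probably refers to the N1-type layout and a linker of 18 residues between the two partners, but the record does not state this explicitly. The cloning method is listed as unknown, and no feature table is provided, so finer details of the junction and the other backbone elements cannot be confirmed. The listed 3′ sequencing primer does imply an SV40 polyadenylation signal downstream of the fusion.

The plasmid is maintained at high copy in E. coli under kanamycin selection. It also carries a neomycin resistance marker, which allows G418 selection of stably transfected mammalian cells. mEmerald is a bright green GFP derivative, recorded here with excitation at 487 nm and emission at 509 nm. Desmocollin 1 is a desmosomal member of the cadherin family, and the record gives the expected localization as "Cadherin". The construct is therefore intended as a live- or fixed-cell imaging marker for visualizing desmocollin-containing cell–cell adhesion structures by fluorescence microscopy after transient or stable transfection.
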