>Addgene plasmid #54062 | mEmerald-Desmocollin1-N-18 | addgene partial sequence | sequence record 89320 | EGFP-N 5'-CGTCGCCGTCCAGCTCGACCAG-3'
GCTCCTCGCCCTTGCTCACCATGGTGGCGACCGGTGGATCCGCGCTACCACTGGCTGCGCTTGCTCCACC
GCTGCTTTTCTTGATGCATGTCTTTGCTAATGTCCTAAATTTGGGTTCCAGGTGATCTAGAAACTCCAGT
CCCTCTTCTTCCTGCCGATCGCTGCAGCAACCTACTGAGCCGGCCAGAGAACCTTTGCCTTCATAGTTAT
ACGAACAAACGTAGTCTTCACAATGTTTATGCTCCTCATCTTGTCCACACAAATACACCTTTTCGCCAAG
CCGAGGTTGGGTGAAACTCTGCCAGTCCGTGTACGCATATCTGCCAGTATCTCCCTGCCCCACTCCCTTG
ACGGACTCCAAGGTCTGATGTCCACCTCCTTTGTTGGAATCCAAAGTGTAGCCTCCTTTGACCATCTCAA
AACTTTGCTGTGTTTTGATTCCCTGGCCACCAACAGTACCAACAGACATGCTTGTGTCACAAATGTTGGA
TGTCTGCATGGGGAGTCTAATATTTGCTTCCGTTACTTCTTCTCCAGGTCCTTCAGTATTTGATACAATT
AAATTTTGCTGGGCTATGTCTTCTGGAAAACATTTCTTGACTGTTCTCTTAGCAGTGACACAGAAACATG
TAAACAGAATACATAATAACAATACAGAACCCAACACCATAGCAAGAATAGCCCATCTTCCAAGTATTAC
ATTTGGTCTAACGTCTCTTGTACTTTTATCCTTCATTCTACACTCAGATGGAGTTGAACAGTCACATACT
CTCACTGTTAACATATGTGTTGCAACTAAACCATGCCTGTCTTTTATTTGAATAGGCACAGAATAATAGT
TATAATCAAGATTTTGCCGTTGACGAAGAATGGCAGTTTTACCATCCTTTTCTTCTATGTTCCAGTTTTT
ACTGGCA
